>Addgene plasmid #141472 | TFORF0007 | depositor full sequence | sequence record 276552 | Full Sequence
TTAATGTAGTCTTATGCAATACTCTTGTAGTCTTGCAACATGGTAACGATGAGTTAGCAACATGCCTTAC
AAGGAGAGAAAAAGCACCGTGCATGCCGATTGGTGGAAGTAAGGTGGTACGATCGTGCCTTATTAGGAAG
GCAACAGACGGGTCTGACATGGATTGGACGAACCACTGAATTGCCGCATTGCAGAGATATTGTATTTAAG
TGCCTAGCTCGATACATAAACGGGTCTCTCTGGTTAGACCAGATCTGAGCCTGGGAGCTCTCTGGCTAAC
TAGGGAACCCACTGCTTAAGCCTCAATAAAGCTTGCCTTGAGTGCTTCAAGTAGTGTGTGCCCGTCTGTT
GTGTGACTCTGGTAACTAGAGATCCCTCAGACCCTTTTAGTCAGTGTGGAAAATCTCTAGCAGTGGCGCC
CGAACAGGGACTTGAAAGCGAAAGGGAAACCAGAGGAGCTCTCTCGACGCAGGACTCGGCTTGCTGAAGC
GCGCACGGCAAGAGGCGAGGGGCGGCGACTGGTGAGTACGCCAAAAATTTTGACTAGCGGAGGCTAGAAG
GAGAGAGATGGGTGCGAGAGCGTCAGTATTAAGCGGGGGAGAATTAGATCGCGATGGGAAAAAATTCGGT
TAAGGCCAGGGGGAAAGAAAAAATATAAATTAAAACATATAGTATGGGCAAGCAGGGAGCTAGAACGATT
CGCAGTTAATCCTGGCCTGTTAGAAACATCAGAAGGCTGTAGACAAATACTGGGACAGCTACAACCATCC
CTTCAGACAGGATCAGAAGAACTTAGATCATTATATAATACAGTAGCAACCCTCTATTGTGTGCATCAAA
GGATAGAGATAAAAGACACCAAGGAAGCTTTAGACAAGATAGAGGAAGAGCAAAACAAAAGTAAGACCAC
CGCACAGCAAGCGGCCGCTGATCTTCAGACCTGGAGGAGGAGATATGAGGGACAATTGGAGAAGTGAATT
ATATAAATATAAAGTAGTAAAAATTGAACCATTAGGAGTAGCACCCACCAAGGCAAAGAGAAGAGTGGTG
CAGAGAGAAAAAAGAGCAGTGGGAATAGGAGCTTTGTTCCTTGGGTTCTTGGGAGCAGCAGGAAGCACTA
TGGGCGCAGCGTCAATGACGCTGACGGTACAGGCCAGACAATTATTGTCTGGTATAGTGCAGCAGCAGAA
CAATTTGCTGAGGGCTATTGAGGCGCAACAGCATCTGTTGCAACTCACAGTCTGGGGCATCAAGCAGCTC
CAGGCAAGAATCCTGGCTGTGGAAAGATACCTAAAGGATCAACAGCTCCTGGGGATTTGGGGTTGCTCTG
GAAAACTCATTTGCACCACTGCTGTGCCTTGGAATGCTAGTTGGAGTAATAAATCTCTGGAACAGATTTG
GAATCACACGACCTGGATGGAGTGGGACAGAGAAATTAACAATTACACAAGCTTAATACACTCCTTAATT
GAAGAATCGCAAAACCAGCAAGAAAAGAATGAACAAGAATTATTGGAATTAGATAAATGGGCAAGTTTGT
GGAATTGGTTTAACATAACAAATTGGCTGTGGTATATAAAATTATTCATAATGATAGTAGGAGGCTTGGT
AGGTTTAAGAATAGTTTTTGCTGTACTTTCTATAGTGAATAGAGTTAGGCAGGGATATTCACCATTATCG
TTTCAGACCCACCTCCCAACCCCGAGGGGACCCATGCATTGCATCTCAATTAGTCAGCAACCAGGTGTGG
AAAGTCCCCAGGCTCCCCAGCAGGCAGAAGTATGCAAAGCATGCGTCTCAATTAGTCAGCAACCATAGTC
CCGCCCCTAACTCCGCCCATCCCGCCCCTAACTCCGCCCAGTTCCGCCCATTCTCCGCCCCATGGCTGAC
TAATTTTTTTTATTTATGCAGAGGCCGAGGCCGCCTCGGCCTCTGAGCTATTCCAGAAGTAGTGAGGAGG
CTTTTTTGGAGGCCTAGGCTTTTGCAAAAAGCTTTCTAGAGGTACCACCGGAGCTTACCATGACCGAGTA
CAAGCCCACGGTGCGCCTCGCCACCCGCGACGACGTCCCCAGGGCCGTACGCACCCTCGCCGCCGCGTTC
GCCGACTACCCCGCCACGCGCCACACCGTCGATCCGGACCGCCACATCGAGCGGGTCACCGAGCTGCAAG
AACTCTTCCTCACGCGCGTCGGGCTCGACATCGGCAAGGTGTGGGTCGCGGACGACGGCGCCGCCGTGGC
GGTCTGGACCACGCCGGAGAGCGTCGAAGCGGGGGCGGTGTTCGCCGAGATCGGCCCGCGCATGGCCGAG
TTGAGCGGTTCCCGGCTGGCCGCGCAGCAACAGATGGAAGGCCTCCTGGCGCCGCACCGGCCCAAGGAGC
CCGCGTGGTTCCTGGCCACCGTCGGCGTCTCGCCCGACCACCAGGGCAAGGGTCTGGGCAGCGCCGTCGT
GCTCCCCGGAGTGGAGGCGGCCGAGCGCGCCGGGGTGCCCGCCTTCCTGGAGACCTCCGCGCCCCGCAAC
CTCCCCTTCTACGAGCGGCTCGGCTTCACCGTCACCGCCGACGTCGAGGTGCCCGAAGGACCGCGCACCT
GGTGCATGACCCGCAAGCCCGGTGCCAGTTAACGAATTCTAGATCTTGAGACAAATGGCAGTATTCATCC
ACAATTTTAAAAGAAAAGGGGGGATTGGGGGGTACAGTGCAGGGGAAAGAATAGTAGACATAATAGCAAC
AGACATACAAACTAAAGAATTACAAAAACAAATTACAAAAATTCAAAATTTTCGGGTTTATTACAGGGAC
AGCAGAGATCCACTTTGGCGCCGGCTCGAGGCCTGCAGGTGCAAAGATGGATAAAGTTTTAAACAGAGAG
GAATCTTTGCAGCTAATGGACCTTCTAGGTCTTGAAAGGAGTGGGAATTGGCTCCGGTGCCCGTCAGTGG
GCAGAGCGCACATCGCCCACAGTCCCCGAGAAGTTGGGGGGAGGGGTCGGCAATTGAACCGGTGCCTAGA
GAAGGTGGCGCGGGGTAAACTGGGAAAGTGATGTCGTGTACTGGCTCCGCCTTTTTCCCGAGGGTGGGGG
AGAACCGTATATAAGTGCAGTAGTCGCCGTGAACGTTCTTTTTCGCAACGGGTTTGCCGCCAGAACACAG
GTAAGTGCCGTGTGTGGTTCCCGCGGGCCTGGCCTCTTTACGGGTTATGGCCCTTGCGTGCCTTGAATTA
CTTCCACCTGGCTGCAGTACGTGATTCTTGATCCCGAGCTTCGGGTTGGAAGTGGGTGGGAGAGTTCGAG
GCCTTGCGCTTAAGGAGCCCCTTCGCCTCGTGCTTGAGTTGAGGCCTGGCCTGGGCGCTGGGGCCGCCGC
GTGCGAATCTGGTGGCACCTTCGCGCCTGTCTCGCTGCTTTCGATAAGTCTCTAGCCATTTAAAATTTTT
GATGACCTGCTGCGACGCTTTTTTTCTGGCAAGATAGTCTTGTAAATGCGGGCCAAGATCTGCACACTGG
TATTTCGGTTTTTGGGGCCGCGGGCGGCGACGGGGCCCGTGCGTCCCAGCGCACATGTTCGGCGAGGCGG
GGCCTGCGAGCGCGGCCACCGAGAATCGGACGGGGGTAGTCTCAAGCTGGCCGGCCTGCTCTGGTGCCTG
GCCTCGCGCCGCCGTGTATCGCCCCGCCCTGGGCGGCAAGGCTGGCCCGGTCGGCACCAGTTGCGTGAGC
GGAAAGATGGCCGCTTCCCGGCCCTGCTGCAGGGAGCTCAAAATGGAGGACGCGGCGCTCGGGAGAGCGG
GCGGGTGAGTCACCCACACAAAGGAAAAGGGCCTTTCCGTCCTCAGCCGTCGCTTCATGTGACTCCACGG
AGTACCGGGCGCCGTCCAGGCACCTCGATTAGTTCTCGAGCTTTTGGAGTACGTCGTCTTTAGGTTGGGG
GGAGGGGTTTTATGCGATGGAGTTTCCCCACACTGAGTGGGTGGAGACTGAAGTTAGGCCAGCTTGGCAC
TTGATGTAATTCTCCTTGGAATTTGCCCTTTTTGAGTTTGGATCTTGGTTCATTCTCAAGCCTCAGACAG
TGGTTCAAAGTTTTTTTCTTCCATTTCAGGTGTCGTGAGGCTAGCACCGCCACCATGTATGCAGCAGTGG
AACATGGGCCTGTGCTTTGCAGCGATTCCAACATCCTGTGCCTGTCCTGGAAGGGGCGTGTCCCCAAGAG
TGAGAAGGAGAAGCCTGTGTGCAGGAGACGCTACTATGAGGAAGGCTGGCTGGCCACGGGCAACGGGCGA
GGAGTGGTTGGGGTGACTTTCACCTCTAGTCACTGTCGCAGGGACAGGAGTACTCCACAGAGGATAAATT
TCAACCTCCGGGGCCACAATAGCGAGGTTGTGCTGGTGAGGTGGAATGAGCCCTACCAGAAACTGGCCAC
GTGCGATGCGGACGGAGGCATATTCGTGTGGATTCAGTACGAGGGCAGGTGGTCTGTGGAGCTGGTCAAC
GACCGCGGGGCGCAGGTGAGTGATTTCACGTGGAGCCATGATGGAACTCAAGCACTTATTTCCTATCGAG
ATGGGTTTGTCCTGGTTGGGTCTGTCAGTGGACAAAGACACTGGTCATCCGAAATCAACTTGGAAAGTCA
AATTACGTGTGGCATATGGACTCCTGACGACCAACAGGTGCTGTTTGGCACGGCCGATGGGCAGGTGATT
GTCATGGATTGCCACGGCAGAATGCTGGCCCACGTCCTCTTGCACGAGTCAGACGGTGTCCTCGGCATGT
CCTGGAACTACCCGATCTTCCTGGTGGAGGACAGCAGCGAGAGCGACACGGACTCAGATGACTACGCCCC
TCCCCAAGATGGTCCGGCAGCATATCCCATCCCAGTGCAGAACATCAAGCCTCTGCTCACCGTCAGCTTC
ACCTCGGGAGACATCAGCTTAATGAACAACTACGATGACTTGTCTCCCACGGTCATCCGCTCAGGGCTGA
AAGAGGTGGTAGCCCAGTGGTGCACACAGGGGGACTTGCTGGCAGTCGCTGGGATGGAACGGCAGACCCA
GCTTGGTGAGCTTCCCAATGGTCCCCTTCTGAAGAGTGCCATGGTCAAGTTCTACAATGTTCGTGGGGAG
CACATCTTCACACTGGACACTCTCGTGCAGCGCCCCATCATCTCCATCTGCTGGGGTCACCGGGATTCGA
GGCTGTTGATGGCATCAGGACCAGCCCTGTACGTGGTGCGTGTGGAGCACCGGGTGTCCAGCCTGCAGCT
GCTGTGCCAGCAGGCCATCGCCAGCACCTTGCGTGAGGACAAGGACGTCAGCAAGCTGACTCTGCCCCCC
CGCCTCTGCTCCTACCTCTCCACTGCCTTCATCCCCACCATCAAGCCCCCAATTCCAGATCCGAACAACA
TGAGAGACTTTGTCAGCTACCCATCAGCCGGCAACGAGCGGCTGCACTGCACCATGAAGCGCACAGAGGA
CGACCCGGAGGTGGGCGGCCCGTGCTACACGCTCTACCTGGAGTACCTGGGCGGGCTTGTGCCCATCCTC
AAAGGGCGGCGCATCAGCAAGCTGCGGCCAGAGTTCGTCATCATGGACCCGCGGACAGATAGCAAACCAG
ATGAAATCTATGGGAACAGCTTGATTTCTACTGTGATCGACAGCTGCAACTGCTCAGACTCCAGTGACAT
TGAGCTGAGTGATGACTGGGCTGCCAAGAAATCTCCCAAAATCTCCAGAGCTAGCAAATCACCCAAACTC
CCAAGGATCAGCATTGAGGCCCGCAAGTCACCCAAGCTGCCCCGGGCTGCTCAGGAGCTCTCCCGGTCCC
CACGGTTGCCCCTGCGCAAGCCCTCTGTGGGCTCGCCCAGCCTGACTCGGAGAGAGTTTCCTTTTGAAGA
CATCACTCAGCACAACTATCTTGCTCAGGTCACGTCTAATATCTGGGGAACCAAATTTAAGATTGTGGGC
TTGGCTGCTTTCCTGCCAACCAACCTCGGTGCAGTAATCTATAAAACCAGCCTCCTGCATCTCCAGCCGC
GGCAGATGACCATTTATCTCCCAGAAGTTCGGAAAATTTCCATGGACTATATTAATTTACCTGTCTTCAA
CCCAAATGTTTTCAGTGAAGATGAAGATGATTTACCAGGTGATGCAGTTTGGACGGATTAGTAATGAACT
AGTCCGTAACTTGAAAGTATTTCGATTTCTTGGCTTTATATATCTTGTGGAAAGGACGAGCTCATGTGAG
CAAACGTGGTTTGACGCGTTAAGTCGACAATCAACCTCTGGATTACAAAATTTGTGAAAGATTGACTGGT
ATTCTTAACTATGTTGCTCCTTTTACGCTATGTGGATACGCTGCTTTAATGCCTTTGTATCATGCTATTG
CTTCCCGTATGGCTTTCATTTTCTCCTCCTTGTATAAATCCTGGTTGCTGTCTCTTTATGAGGAGTTGTG
GCCCGTTGTCAGGCAACGTGGCGTGGTGTGCACTGTGTTTGCTGACGCAACCCCCACTGGTTGGGGCATT
GCCACCACCTGTCAGCTCCTTTCCGGGACTTTCGCTTTCCCCCTCCCTATTGCCACGGCGGAACTCATCG
CCGCCTGCCTTGCCCGCTGCTGGACAGGGGCTCGGCTGTTGGGCACTGACAATTCCGTGGTGTTGTCGGG
GAAATCATCGTCCTTTCCTTGGCTGCTCGCCTGTGTTGCCACCTGGATTCTGCGCGGGACGTCCTTCTGC
TACGTCCCTTCGGCCCTCAATCCAGCGGACCTTCCTTCCCGCGGCCTGCTGCCGGCTCTGCGGCCTCTTC
CGCGTCTTCGCCTTCGCCCTCAGACGAGTCGGATCTCCCTTTGGGCCGCCTCCCCGCGTCGACTTTAAGA
CCAATGACTTACAAGGCAGCTGTAGATCTTAGCCACTTTTTAAAAGAAAAGGGGGGACTGGAAGGGCTAA
TTCACTCCCAACGAAGACAAGATCTGCTTTTTGCTTGTACTGGGTCTCTCTGGTTAGACCAGATCTGAGC
CTGGGAGCTCTCTGGCTAACTAGGGAACCCACTGCTTAAGCCTCAATAAAGCTTGCCTTGAGTGCTTCAA
GTAGTGTGTGCCCGTCTGTTGTGTGACTCTGGTAACTAGAGATCCCTCAGACCCTTTTAGTCAGTGTGGA
AAATCTCTAGCAGTACGTATAGTAGTTCATGTCATCTTATTATTCAGTATTTATAACTTGCAAAGAAATG
AATATCAGAGAGTGAGAGGAACTTGTTTATTGCAGCTTATAATGGTTACAAATAAAGCAATAGCATCACA
AATTTCACAAATAAAGCATTTTTTTCACTGCATTCTAGTTGTGGTTTGTCCAAACTCATCAATGTATCTT
ATCATGTCTGGCTCTAGCTATCCCGCCCCTAACTCCGCCCATCCCGCCCCTAACTCCGCCCAGTTCCGCC
CATTCTCCGCCCCATGGCTGACTAATTTTTTTTATTTATGCAGAGGCCGAGGCCGCCTCGGCCTCTGAGC
TATTCCAGAAGTAGTGAGGAGGCTTTTTTGGAGGCCTAGGGACGTACCCAATTCGCCCTATAGTGAGTCG
TATTACGCGCGCTCACTGGCCGTCGTTTTACAACGTCGTGACTGGGAAAACCCTGGCGTTACCCAACTTA
ATCGCCTTGCAGCACATCCCCCTTTCGCCAGCTGGCGTAATAGCGAAGAGGCCCGCACCGATCGCCCTTC
CCAACAGTTGCGCAGCCTGAATGGCGAATGGG
[124 nt withheld, positions 7733-7856]
C
[91 nt withheld, positions 7858-7948]
A
[49 nt withheld, positions 7950-7998]
CCTTTGACGTTGGAGTCCACGTTCTTT
[37 nt withheld, positions 8026-8062]
ACCCTATCTCGGTCTATTCTTTTGATTTATAAGGGATTTTGCCGATTTCGGCCTATTGGTTAAAAAATGA
GCTGATTTAACAAAAATTTAACGCGAATTTTAACAAAATATTAACGCTTACAATTTAGGTGGCACTTTTC
GGGGAAATGTGCGCGGAACCCCTATTTGTTTATTTTTCTAAATACATTCAAATATGTATCCGCTCATGAG
ACAATAACCCTGATAAATGCTTCAATAATATTGAAAAAGGAAGAGTATGAGTATTCAACATTTCCGTGTC
GCCCTTATTCCCTTTTTTGCGGCATTTTGCCTTCCTGTTTTTGCTCACCCAGAAACGCTGGTGAAAGTAA
AAGATGCTGAAGATCAGTTGGGTGCACGAGTGGGTTACATCGAACTGGATCTCAACAGCGGTAAGATCCT
TGAGAGTTTTCGCCCCGAAGAACGTTTTCCAATGATGAGCACTTTTAAAGTTCTGCTATGTGGCGCGGTA
TTATCCCGTATTGACGCCGGGCAAGAGCAACTCGGTCGCCGCATACACTATTCTCAGAATGACTTGGTTG
AGTACTCACCAGTCACAGAAAAGCATCTTACGGATGGCATGACAGTAAGAGAATTATGCAGTGCTGCCAT
AACCATGAGTGATAACACTGCGGCCAACTTACTTCTGACAACGATCGGAGGACCGAAGGAGCTAACCGCT
TTTTTGCACAACATGGGGGATCATGTAACTCGCCTTGATCGTTGGGAACCGGAGCTGAATGAAGCCATAC
CAAACGACGAGCGTGACACCACGATGCCTGTAGCAATGGCAACAACGTTGCGCAAACTATTAACTGGCGA
ACTACTTACTCTAGCTTCCCGGCAACAATTAATAGACTGGATGGAGGCGGATAAAGTTGCAGGACCACTT
CTGCGCTCGGCCCTTCCGGCTGGCTGGTTTATTGCTGATAAATCTGGAGCCGGTGAGCGTGGGTCTCGCG
GTATCATTGCAGCACTGGGGCCAGATGGTAAGCCCTCCCGTATCGTAGTTATCTACACGACGGGGAGTCA
GGCAACTATGGATGAACGAAATAGACAGATCGCTGAGATAGGTGCCTCACTGATTAAGCATTGGTAACTG
TCAGACCAAGTTTACTCATATATACTTTAGATTGATTTAAAACTTCATTTTTAATTTAAAAGGATCTAGG
TGAAGATCCTTTTTGATAATCTCATGACCAAAATCCCTTAACGTGAGTTTTCGTTCCACTGAGCGTCAGA
CCCCGTAGAAAAGATCAAAGGATCTTCTTGAGATCCTTTTTTTCTGCGCGTAATCTGCTGCTTGCAAACA
AAAAAACCACCGCTACCAGCGGTGGTTTGTTTGCCGGATCAAGAGCTACCAACTCTTTTTCCGAAGGTAA
CTGGCTTCAGCAGAGCGCAGATACCAAATACTGTTCTTCTAGTGTAGCCGTAGTTAGGCCACCACTTCAA
GAACTCTGTAGCACCGCCTACATACCTCGCTCTGCTAATCCTGTTACCAGTGGCTGCTGCCAGTGGCGAT
AAGTCGTGTCTTACCGGGTTGGACTCAAGACGATAGTTACCGGATAAGGCGCAGCGGTCGGGCTGAACGG
GGGGTTCGTGCACACAGCCCAGCTTGGAGCGAACGACCTACACCGAACTGAGATACCTACAGCGTGAGCT
ATGAGAAAGCGCCACGCTTCCCGAAGGGAGAAAGGCGGACAGGTATCCGGTAAGCGGCAGGGTCGGAACA
GGAGAGCGCACGAGGGAGCTTCCAGGGGGAAACGCCTGGTATCTTTATAGTCCTGTCGGGTTTCGCCACC
TCTGACTTGAGCGTCGATTTTTGTGATGCTCGTCAGGGGGGCGGAGCCTATGGAAAAACGCCAGCAACGC
GGCCTTTTTACGGTTCCTGGCCTTTTGCTGGCCTTTTGCTCACATGTTCTTTCCTGCGTTATCCCCTGAT
TCTGTGGATAACCGTATTACCGCCTTTGAGTGAGCTGATACCGCTCGCCGCAGCCGAACGACCGAGCGCA
GCGAGTCAGTGAGCGAGGAAGCGGAAGAGCGCCCAATACGCAAACCGCCTCTCCCCGCGCGTTGGCCGAT
TCATTAATGCAGCTGGCACGACAGGTTTCCCGACTGGAAAGCGGGCAGTGAGCGCAACGCAATTAATGTG
AGTTAGCTCACTCATTAGGCACCCCAGGCTTTACACTTTATGCTTCCGGCTCGTATGTTGTGTGGAATTG
TGAGCGGATAACAATTTCACACAGGAAACAGCTATGACCATGATTACGCCAAGCGCGCAATTAACCCTCA
CTAAAGGGAACAAAAGCTGGAGCTGCAAGC
Features (pLannotate 1.2.2; 31 found; start..end, strand, type, name):
      5..231     +  promoter       RSV promoter: Rous sarcoma virus enhancer/promoter
    232..412     +  LTR            5' LTR (truncated): truncated 5' long terminal repeat (LTR) from HIV-1
    459..584     +  misc_feature   HIV-1 Ψ: packaging signal of human immunodeficiency virus type 1
    568..931     +  CDS            HIV-1 gag (fragment): gag protein from human immunodeficiency virus 1; gag
   1077..1310    +  misc_feature   RRE: The Rev response element (RRE) of HIV-1 allows for Rev-dependent mRNA export from the nucleus to the cytoplasm.
   1687..1713    +  CDS            Rev (fragment): human immunodeficiency virus 1 (HIV-1) Rev protein; rev; enhances nuclear export of unspliced and incompletely spliced viral mRNAs
   1720..1743    +  promoter       SV40 promoter (fragment): SV40 early promoter
   1744..1815    +  promoter       SV40 promoter (fragment): SV40 enhancer and early promoter
   1839..1974    +  rep_origin     SV40 ori: SV40 origin of replication
   2020..2616    +  CDS            PuroR (fragment): puromycin N-acetyltransferase; pac from Streptomyces; confers resistance to puromycin
   2665..2782    +  misc_feature   cPPT/CTS: central polypurine tract and central termination sequence of HIV-1
   2847..2913    +  CDS            small t antigen (fragment): SV40 (simian virus 40) small t antigen
   2920..4098    +  promoter       EF-1α promoter: strong constitutive promoter for human elongation factor EF-1α
   4115..6127    +  CDS            TULP4 (fragment): TULP4_HUMAN - Also known as KIAA1397, TUBL4, TUSP. Experimental evidence at protein level: Swiss-Prot protein existence level 1. May be a substrate-recognition component of a SCF-like ECS (Elongin-Cullin-SOCS-box protein) E3 ubiquitin ligase complex which mediates the ubiquitination and subsequent proteasomal degradation of target proteins. From Homo sapiens (Human).
   6164..6217    +  promoter       U6 promoter (fragment): RNA polymerase III promoter for human U6 snRNA
   6259..6847    +  misc_feature   WPRE: woodchuck hepatitis virus posttranscriptional regulatory element
   6898..6917    +  misc_feature   cPPT/CTS (fragment): central polypurine tract and central termination sequence of HIV-1
   6919..7152    +  LTR            3' LTR (ΔU3): self-inactivating 3' long terminal repeat (LTR) from HIV-1
   7230..7351    +  polyA_signal   SV40 poly(A) signal: SV40 polyadenylation signal
   7391..7526    +  rep_origin     SV40 ori: SV40 origin of replication
   7547..7565    -  promoter       T7 promoter: promoter for bacteriophage T7 RNA polymerase
   7573..7728    +  CDS            lacZα (fragment): LacZα fragment of β-galactosidase; lacZ fragment
   7733..8161    +  rep_origin     f1 ori (sequence partly withheld): f1 bacteriophage origin of replication; arrow indicates direction of (+) strand synthesis
   8214..8318    +  promoter       AmpR promoter: bla
   8319..9179    +  CDS            AmpR: β-lactamase; bla; confers resistance to ampicillin, carbenicillin, and related antibiotics
   9350..9938    +  rep_origin     ori: high-copy-number ColE1/pMB1/pBR322/pUC origin of replication
  10121..10213   +  CDS            lacI (fragment): lac repressor; lacI; The lac repressor binds to the lac operator to inhibit transcription in E. coli. This inhibition can be relieved by adding lactose or isopropyl-β-D-thiogalactopyranoside (IPTG).
  10226..10247   +  protein_bind   CAP binding site: CAP binding activates transcription in the presence of cAMP. E. coli catabolite activator protein
  10262..10292   +  promoter       lac promoter: promoter for the E. coli lac operon
  10300..10316   +  protein_bind   lac operator: The lac repressor binds to the lac operator to inhibit transcription in E. coli. This inhibition can be relieved by adding lactose or isopropyl-β-D-thiogalactopyranoside (IPTG). lac repressor encoded by lacI
  10361..10379   +  promoter       T3 promoter: promoter for bacteriophage T3 RNA polymerase
