[The description below was written by a language model from this plasmid's Addgene catalogue record and pLannotate feature annotations shown in this document.]
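Description:
TFORF0007 is a third-generation, self-inactivating lentiviral expression plasmid built on the pLX_TRC317 backbone. It carries the human TULP4 open reading frame as one member of a barcoded transcription factor ORF collection. In bacteria it is maintained through a high-copy ColE1/pUC-type origin and selected with ampicillin via the β-lactamase gene. An f1 origin and remnants of a lac/lacZα cloning region with T7 and T3 promoters sit in the plasmid backbone outside the viral genome. The depositor warns that the plasmid can recombine, a common issue with LTR-containing vectors.

The transfer cassette begins with an RSV promoter fused to a truncated HIV-1 5' LTR, which allows Tat-independent production of genomic RNA in packaging cells. This is followed by the Ψ packaging signal with a short gag fragment and the Rev response element for nuclear export of the unspliced transcript. An SV40 early promoter/origin then drives puromycin N-acetyltransferase for selection of transduced mammalian cells. Downstream, after a cPPT/CTS element that aids nuclear import, the strong constitutive EF-1α promoter drives TULP4. The insert is recorded as about 2.1 kb, and the annotation matches roughly 2.0 kb of it to the human protein. A WPRE after the ORF enhances transcript stability and expression, and the ΔU3 3' LTR renders the integrated provirus self-inactivating.

The record states that the construct contains a unique 24-bp barcode, but the feature table does not annotate it separately. A short U6-like fragment lies between the ORF and the WPRE. The barcode allows the overexpressed factor to be identified by sequencing in pooled overexpression screens, such as those probing directed differentiation.
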