Addgene plasmid #141472: TFORF0007
Purpose: Lentiviral vector for overexpressing the TULP4 transcription factor ORF with a unique 24-bp barcode. Barcodes facilitate identification of transcription factors in pooled screens.
Depositing lab: Feng Zhang. Depositing organization: Broad Institute. Publication: A transcription factor atlas of directed differentiation. Joung J, Ma S, Tay T, Geiger-Schuller KR, Kirchgatterer PC, Verdine VK, Guo B, Arias-Garcia MA, Allen WE, Singh A, Kuksenko O, Abudayyeh OO, Gootenberg JS, Fu Z, Macrae RK, Buenrostro JD, Regev A, Zhang F. Cell. 2023 Jan 5;186(1):209-229.e26. doi: 10.1016/j.cell.2022.11.026. PubMed 36608654.
Backbone
  Vector backbone: pLX_TRC317
  Backbone manufacturer: Broad Institute Genetic Perturbation Platform
  Backbone size w/o insert (bp): 8264
  Vector type: Mammalian Expression, Lentiviral
  Selectable markers: Puromycin
Growth in bacteria
  Bacterial resistance: Ampicillin, 100 μg/mL
  Growth temperature: 37°C
  Growth strain: NEB Stable
  Copy number: High Copy
Gene/Insert
  Gene/Insert name: TULP4
  Species: H. sapiens (human)
  Insert size (bp): 2138
  Entrez Gene: TULP4 (a.k.a. TUSP)
  Promoter: EF1a
  Cloning method: Unknown
  Sequencing primers: 5′ GGGTGGAGACTGAAGTTAGGCCAG; 3′ CACATAGCGTAAAAGGAGCAACATAG
Terms and licenses: Academic/Nonprofit Terms; Industry Terms: Not Available to Industry
Depositor comments: XM_017011071,NM_001007466,ENST00000367094 . The transcription factor ORF portion of this plasmid was synthesized by Genewiz. Please test multiple small colonies in case of plasmid recombination. To make this collection available in a timely manner, a portion of this collection was not fully sequenced by Addgene. If an Addgene verified full plasmid sequence is not available, please contact us prior to placing an order to request the full sequence.
How to cite: TFORF0007 was a gift from Feng Zhang (Addgene plasmid # 141472 ; http://n2t.net/addgene:141472 ; RRID:Addgene_141472)
