>Addgene plasmid #141472 | TFORF0007 | depositor partial sequence | sequence record 276553 | Insert
ACCGCCACCATGTATGCAGCAGTGGAACATGGGCCTGTGCTTTGCAGCGATTCCAACATCCTGTGCCTGT
CCTGGAAGGGGCGTGTCCCCAAGAGTGAGAAGGAGAAGCCTGTGTGCAGGAGACGCTACTATGAGGAAGG
CTGGCTGGCCACGGGCAACGGGCGAGGAGTGGTTGGGGTGACTTTCACCTCTAGTCACTGTCGCAGGGAC
AGGAGTACTCCACAGAGGATAAATTTCAACCTCCGGGGCCACAATAGCGAGGTTGTGCTGGTGAGGTGGA
ATGAGCCCTACCAGAAACTGGCCACGTGCGATGCGGACGGAGGCATATTCGTGTGGATTCAGTACGAGGG
CAGGTGGTCTGTGGAGCTGGTCAACGACCGCGGGGCGCAGGTGAGTGATTTCACGTGGAGCCATGATGGA
ACTCAAGCACTTATTTCCTATCGAGATGGGTTTGTCCTGGTTGGGTCTGTCAGTGGACAAAGACACTGGT
CATCCGAAATCAACTTGGAAAGTCAAATTACGTGTGGCATATGGACTCCTGACGACCAACAGGTGCTGTT
TGGCACGGCCGATGGGCAGGTGATTGTCATGGATTGCCACGGCAGAATGCTGGCCCACGTCCTCTTGCAC
GAGTCAGACGGTGTCCTCGGCATGTCCTGGAACTACCCGATCTTCCTGGTGGAGGACAGCAGCGAGAGCG
ACACGGACTCAGATGACTACGCCCCTCCCCAAGATGGTCCGGCAGCATATCCCATCCCAGTGCAGAACAT
CAAGCCTCTGCTCACCGTCAGCTTCACCTCGGGAGACATCAGCTTAATGAACAACTACGATGACTTGTCT
CCCACGGTCATCCGCTCAGGGCTGAAAGAGGTGGTAGCCCAGTGGTGCACACAGGGGGACTTGCTGGCAG
TCGCTGGGATGGAACGGCAGACCCAGCTTGGTGAGCTTCCCAATGGTCCCCTTCTGAAGAGTGCCATGGT
CAAGTTCTACAATGTTCGTGGGGAGCACATCTTCACACTGGACACTCTCGTGCAGCGCCCCATCATCTCC
ATCTGCTGGGGTCACCGGGATTCGAGGCTGTTGATGGCATCAGGACCAGCCCTGTACGTGGTGCGTGTGG
AGCACCGGGTGTCCAGCCTGCAGCTGCTGTGCCAGCAGGCCATCGCCAGCACCTTGCGTGAGGACAAGGA
CGTCAGCAAGCTGACTCTGCCCCCCCGCCTCTGCTCCTACCTCTCCACTGCCTTCATCCCCACCATCAAG
CCCCCAATTCCAGATCCGAACAACATGAGAGACTTTGTCAGCTACCCATCAGCCGGCAACGAGCGGCTGC
ACTGCACCATGAAGCGCACAGAGGACGACCCGGAGGTGGGCGGCCCGTGCTACACGCTCTACCTGGAGTA
CCTGGGCGGGCTTGTGCCCATCCTCAAAGGGCGGCGCATCAGCAAGCTGCGGCCAGAGTTCGTCATCATG
GACCCGCGGACAGATAGCAAACCAGATGAAATCTATGGGAACAGCTTGATTTCTACTGTGATCGACAGCT
GCAACTGCTCAGACTCCAGTGACATTGAGCTGAGTGATGACTGGGCTGCCAAGAAATCTCCCAAAATCTC
CAGAGCTAGCAAATCACCCAAACTCCCAAGGATCAGCATTGAGGCCCGCAAGTCACCCAAGCTGCCCCGG
GCTGCTCAGGAGCTCTCCCGGTCCCCACGGTTGCCCCTGCGCAAGCCCTCTGTGGGCTCGCCCAGCCTGA
CTCGGAGAGAGTTTCCTTTTGAAGACATCACTCAGCACAACTATCTTGCTCAGGTCACGTCTAATATCTG
GGGAACCAAATTTAAGATTGTGGGCTTGGCTGCTTTCCTGCCAACCAACCTCGGTGCAGTAATCTATAAA
ACCAGCCTCCTGCATCTCCAGCCGCGGCAGATGACCATTTATCTCCCAGAAGTTCGGAAAATTTCCATGG
ACTATATTAATTTACCTGTCTTCAACCCAAATGTTTTCAGTGAAGATGAAGATGATTTACCAGGTGATGC
AGTTTGGACGGATTAGTAATGAACTAGTCCGTAACTTGAAAGTATTTCGATTTCTTGGCTTTATATATCT
TGTGGAAAGGACGAGCTCATGTGAGCAAACGTGGTTTG
