>Addgene plasmid #141472 | TFORF0007 | depositor partial sequence | sequence record 276554 | Barcode
GCTCATGTGAGCAAACGTGGTTTG
