>Addgene plasmid #141472 | TFORF0007 | addgene partial sequence | sequence record 313861 | WPRE-R 5'-CATAGCGTAAAAGGAGCAACA-3'
ATTTTGTAATCCAGAGGTTGATTGTCGACTTAACGCGTCAAACCACGTTTGCTCACATGAGCTCGTCCTT
TCCACAAGATATATAAAGCCAAGAAATCGAAATACTTTCAAGTTACGGACTAGTTCATTACTAATCCGTC
CAAACTGCATCACCTGGTAAATCATCTTCATCTTCACTGAAAACATTTGGGTTGAAGACAGGTAAATTAA
TATAGTCCATGGAAATTTTCCGAACTTCTGGGAGATAAATGGTCATCTGCCGCGGCTGGAGATGCAGGAG
GCTGGTTTTATAGATTACTGCACCGAGGTTGGTTGGCAGGAAAGCAGCCAAGCCCACAATCTTAAATTTG
GTTCCCCAGATATTAGACGTGACCTGAGCAAGATAGTTGTGCTGAGTGATGTCTTCAAAAGGAAACTCTC
TCCGAGTCAGGCTGGGCGAGCCCACAGAGGGCTTGCGCAGGGGCAACCGTGGGGACCGGGAGAGCTCCTG
AGCAGCCCGGGGCAGCTTGGGTGACTTGCGGGCCTCAATGCTGATCCTTGGGAGTTTGGGTGATTTGCTA
GCTCTGGAGATTTTGGGAGATTTCTTGGCAGCCCAGTCATCACTCAGCTCAATGTCACTGGAGTCTGAGC
AGTTGCAGCTGTCGATCACAGTAGAAATCAAGCTGTTCCCATAGATTTCATCTGGTTTGCTATCTGTCCG
CGGGTCCATGATGACGAACTCTGGCCGCAGCTTGCTGATGCGCCGCCCTTTGAGGATGGGCACAAGCCCG
CCCAGGTACTCCAGGTAGAGCGTGTAG
